Addgene plasmid #231588: pInducer20 ALPK1 V1092A
Purpose: ALPK1 gene mutated in position V1092A (mutation found in spiradenomacarcinoma (sweat gland cancer)) under control of a doxycycline-inducible promoter
Depositing lab: Thomas Henry. Depositing organization: INSERM U1111,Centre International de Recherche en Infectiologie (CIRI). Publication: IFN-gamma licenses normal and pathogenic ALPK1/TIFA pathway in human monocytes. Martin A, Caron S, Marcotte M, Bronnec P, Garneret E, Martel N, Maalouf G, Seve P, Saadoun D, Jamilloux Y, Henry T. iScience. 2024 Dec 10;28(1):111563. doi: 10.1016/j.isci.2024.111563. eCollection 2025 Jan 17. PubMed 39868044.
Backbone
  Vector backbone: pINDUCER20
  Backbone manufacturer: Addgene 44012
  Vector type: Mammalian Expression, Lentiviral
Growth in bacteria
  Bacterial resistance: Ampicillin, 100 μg/mL
  Growth temperature: 37°C
  Growth strain: NEB Stable
  Copy number: Unknown
Gene/Insert
  Gene/Insert name: ALPK1 (alt name: alpha kinase 1)
  Species: H. sapiens (human)
  Mutation: changed Valine1092 to Alanine
  Entrez Gene: ALPK1 (a.k.a. 8430410J10Rik, LAK, ROSAH)
  Promoter: doxycycline
  Tag / fusion protein: 3X flag (N terminal on insert)
  Cloning method: Gateway Cloning
  Sequencing primers: 5′ CTGTCTGGTGGTTGAAGTCCC
Terms and licenses: Academic/Nonprofit Terms; Industry Terms: Not Available to Industry
How to cite: pInducer20 ALPK1 V1092A was a gift from Thomas Henry (Addgene plasmid # 231588 ; http://n2t.net/addgene:231588 ; RRID:Addgene_231588)
