[The description below was written by a language model from this plasmid's Addgene catalogue record and pLannotate feature annotations shown in this document.]
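Description:
pInducer20 ALPK1 V1092A is a 13.9 kb lentiviral, mammalian expression plasmid built on the pINDUCER20 all-in-one doxycycline-inducible backbone, into which human ALPK1 (alpha kinase 1) was introduced by Gateway cloning. The open reading frame, flanked by attB1 and attB2 recombination sites, carries a valine-to-alanine substitution at residue 1092, a mutation the record associates with spiradenocarcinoma, a sweat gland cancer. It is fused at its N terminus to a 3xFLAG epitope tag for detection or immunoprecipitation. Expression is driven by a tetracycline response element joined to a minimal CMV promoter, which is largely silent until bound by an activated transactivator.

That transactivator is encoded on the same vector. A constitutive human ubiquitin C promoter drives rtTA3, followed by an EMCV IRES and the NeoR/KanR gene, so transduced cells both express the doxycycline-responsive activator and can be selected with G418. Adding doxycycline allows rtTA3 to bind the tetO repeats and switch on the tagged ALPK1 mutant.

The cassette sits within HIV-1-derived lentiviral elements: a truncated 5' LTR, the Ψ packaging signal with a gag fragment, the RRE, cPPT/CTS, a WPRE to enhance transcript expression, and a self-inactivating ΔU3 3' LTR. These allow packaging into replication-incompetent particles and stable integration into target cells. In bacteria the plasmid replicates from a high-copy ColE1/pUC-type origin and is selected with ampicillin. The associated publication concerns the ALPK1/TIFA pathway in human monocytes, consistent with use for inducible expression of this disease-associated ALPK1 variant in human cells.
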