Features (pLannotate 1.2.2; 34 found; start..end, strand, type, name):
   1340..1405    -  CDS            3xFLAG: three tandem FLAG® epitope tags, followed by an enterokinase cleavage site
   1448..1472    -  protein_bind   attB1: mutant version of attB; recombination site for the Gateway® BP reaction BP Clonase™
   1602..1640    -  promoter       minimal CMV promoter: human cytomegalovirus (CMV) immediate early promoter
   1658..1825    -  protein_bind   tetracycline response element (fragment): contains seven copies of the tetracycline operator tetO tetracycline repressor TetR
   1872..1989    -  misc_feature   cPPT/CTS: central polypurine tract and central termination sequence of HIV-1
   2034..2134    -  CDS            Rev (fragment): human immunodeficiency virus 1 (HIV-1) Rev protein; rev; enhances nuclear export of unspliced and incompletely spliced viral mRNAs
   2511..2744    -  misc_feature   RRE: The Rev response element (RRE) of HIV-1 allows for Rev-dependent mRNA export from the nucleus to the cytoplasm.
   2919..3257    -  CDS            HIV-1 gag (fragment): gag protein from human immunodeficiency virus 1; gag
   3241..3366    -  misc_feature   HIV-1 Ψ: packaging signal of human immunodeficiency virus type 1
   3413..3670    -  LTR            5' LTR (truncated): truncated 5' long terminal repeat (LTR) from HIV-1
   3718..4047    -  CDS            nef (fragment): NEF_HV1BR - Experimental evidence at protein level: Swiss-Prot protein existence level 1. Extracellular Nef protein targets CD4(+) T-lymphocytes for apoptosis by interacting with CXCR4 surface receptors (PubMed:14990729). From Human immunodeficiency virus type 1 group M subtype B (isolate BRU/LAI) (HIV-1).
   4214..4297    -  polyA_signal   SV40 poly(A) signal (fragment): SV40 polyadenylation signal
   4329..4351    -  protein_bind   lac operator (fragment): The lac repressor binds to the lac operator to inhibit transcription in E. coli. This inhibition can be relieved by adding lactose or isopropyl-β-D-thiogalactopyranoside (IPTG). lac repressor encoded by lacI
   4355..4385    -  promoter       lac promoter: promoter for the E. coli lac operon
   4400..4421    -  protein_bind   CAP binding site: CAP binding activates transcription in the presence of cAMP. E. coli catabolite activator protein
   4434..4471    -  CDS            lacI (fragment): lac repressor; lacI; The lac repressor binds to the lac operator to inhibit transcription in E. coli. This inhibition can be relieved by adding lactose or isopropyl-β-D-thiogalactopyranoside (IPTG).
   4496..4589    -  rep_origin     SV40 ori (fragment): SV40 origin of replication
   4595..4649    -  CDS            lacI (fragment): lac repressor; lacI; The lac repressor binds to the lac operator to inhibit transcription in E. coli. This inhibition can be relieved by adding lactose or isopropyl-β-D-thiogalactopyranoside (IPTG).
   4832..5420    -  rep_origin     ori: high-copy-number ColE1/pMB1/pBR322/pUC origin of replication
   5591..6451    -  CDS            AmpR: β-lactamase; bla; confers resistance to ampicillin, carbenicillin, and related antibiotics
   6452..6556    -  promoter       AmpR promoter: bla
   6761..6994    -  LTR            3' LTR (ΔU3): self-inactivating 3' long terminal repeat (LTR) from HIV-1
   6996..7061    -  CDS            nef (fragment): NEF_HV1Z2 - Experimental evidence at protein level: Swiss-Prot protein existence level 1. Extracellular Nef protein targets CD4(+) T-lymphocytes for apoptosis by interacting with CXCR4 surface receptors. From Human immunodeficiency virus type 1 group M subtype D (isolate Z2/CDC-Z34) (HIV-1).
   7069..7657    -  misc_feature   WPRE: woodchuck hepatitis virus posttranscriptional regulatory element
   7669..7689    -  misc_feature   MCS (fragment): pBluescript multiple cloning site
   7723..7806    -  CDS            large T antigen (fragment): large T antigen from SV40 (simian virus 40)
   7834..8628    -  CDS            NeoR/KanR: aminoglycoside phosphotransferase from Tn5; aph(3')-II (or nptII); confers resistance to neomycin, kanamycin, and G418 (Geneticin®)
   8644..9106    -  misc_feature   IRES: internal ribosome entry site (IRES) of the encephalomyocarditis virus (EMCV)
   9279..9389    -  CDS            VP48: 3 tandem repeats of the minimal activation domain of herpes simplex virus VP16 (Cheng et al., 2013)
   9319..10016   -  CDS            rtTA3 (fragment): reverse tetracycline transactivator 3 activates expression from Tet-responsive promoters in the presence of doxycycline
  10075..11286   -  promoter       UbC promoter: human ubiquitin C promoter
  11304..11339   -  promoter       PGK promoter (fragment): mouse phosphoglycerate kinase 1 promoter
  11451..11475   +  protein_bind   attB2: mutant version of attB; recombination site for the Gateway® BP reaction BP Clonase™
  11493..1327    -  CDS            ALPK1 (across the origin): ALPK1_HUMAN - Also known as KIAA1527 From Homo sapiens (Human).
>Addgene plasmid #231588 | pInducer20 ALPK1 V1092A | addgene full sequence | sequence record 460524 | Addgene NGS Result
GCTTGTCAAGACGACATTCAAAGCTTTCAGGCACGTATGAGCGATCGTCAACGTTAGAAAATGACTGCAC
CTGAAGGTGCTCTTTGACTTGTGCGATAACTGACATCACCTCTTGGGATAAGGCTTCCCGATCTTGAGAA
CGGCTACTGGTTGAAAAGTTATAGAGTTTACCCATAGCCTCTTTGCAAAGTTGGCTAGCCGCGTGCACGG
TGCCGGTTTCGCCGTGCAACCGCCGATGAACGGTTGTCAGGCCAAACGCGGCCTTTACGAAGGAATGCAA
TTCTTGCTTGCCTGTTACGGGTTCGTCGTCCCGTTTCGTAAGAAGACCGATTTCGAAAGCTTCCTTTGCC
TCGCAGAGGTGAAGATTCTTCAGCTCGGGCGGGCAATCGTTGGAGCTGCTATATGACAGCAGGCATGTAC
CCCTTATGTTGACGGCGGTCAGTACGAAAAGAGGGGTGTAAGCGCTAAAAGCGGCGGCCAATTTACATGC
CTCAGCGGCGCTGAGGAGATGATGATCGAATTCTTTCAAGAGGGACAGGTTGATCTGAGGGTTATTCTTG
AATTTCTCGTAGTCATTCTTGGACATGCTGACGAAAATATCAGCAAGGATGCCGAGGCTGGTACTCAACC
CTTTCTTGTCGGGTTGGGGCAGAGCAAGGTAGCCCACGATACTAGCCCAGATCAATTCGGCAGCCTCATA
CCACATTCCGAGTTTCTGGAGTATTTGTCCCCTAATTTGGATGCACACGCTTTGGACAAGAACTTTATCT
GACTCGTTCCTATAAAGCCAAGTGCCGGTCGCACCGTTATTAGAGATCAAGCTAGAGAGGATGTATTCGG
CCTTGAGCAACTTACCACTATTAACGCTAATCCTTGCCTGCCTGATGACGACTTGTGGAGCTATAGGTGT
AGCGGGTTGAAGTTTATGAAGGCCCTTAGCCACTTGGAGCAGCTTACCGGACACATCAAGGCCGTACAGA
AATCGATCTACGAGAAAGACGATCGCAGCTGCCGCAGCGCAATCTCTTGCAAGTATTGACGCCCGAAGGC
TGGCCAACAGTTGTTGCAGTCCAGCACCGATGACGTCTTTCAAATTCGTCTTATCTTCGGGCCCGACTGC
CTGCTTATATTGCCATTTCTCGGGAACAAAAGGCCATTTCATCTCTTTGGCTTCTTGAATGAGAGTTCTC
AGTTCGGACGGAAGCAGGGCCCTACACCTTTGATCTTCGGATTTATCTTCCTCGCTAACGTCAGGAGCCT
CAAGAAGTAATTGGTCGAGGACCTGTTTACATTCTTGAAGGAGCACAGCGACTACTTTCTGGTTGTTCGC
GGCCGCAAGCTTGTCATCGTCATCCTTGTAATCGATGTCATGATCTTTATAATCACCGTCATGGTCTTTG
TAGTCCATGGTGGTACCGGATCCAGTCGACTGAATTGGTTCCTTTAAAGCCTGCTTTTTTGTACAAACTT
GTTGATATCTGCAGAATTCCACCACACTGGACTAGTTCGGGGCCGCGGAGGCTGGATCGGTCCCGGTGTC
TTCTATGGAGGTCAAAACAGCGTGGATGGCGTCTCCAGGCGATCTGACGGTTCACTAAACGAGCTCTGCT
TATATAGGCCTCCCACCGTACACGCCTACCTCGACCCGGGTACCGAGCTCGACTTTCACTTTTCTCTATC
ACTGATAGGGAGTGGTAAACTCGACTTTCACTTTTCTCTATCACTGATAGGGAGTGGTAAACTCGACTTT
CACTTTTCTCTATCACTGATAGGGAGTGGTAAACTCGACTTTCACTTTTCTCTATCACTGATAGGGAGTG
GTAAAGGATCCTAGTCCAAACTGGATCTCTGCTGTCCCTGTAATAAACCCGAAAATTTTGAATTTTTGTA
ATTTGTTTTTGTAATTCTTTAGTTTGTATGTCTGTTGCTATTATGTCTACTATTCTTTCCCCTGCACTGT
ACCCCCCAATCCCCCCTTTTCTTTTAAAATTGTGGATGAATACTGCCATTTGTGAATTCGGCGATACCGT
CGAGATCCGTTCACTAATCGAATGGATCTGTCTCTGTCTCTCTCTCCACCTTCTTCTTCTATTCCTTCGG
GCCTGTCGGGTCCCCTCGGGGTTGGGAGGTGGGTCTGAAACGATAATGGTGAATATCCCTGCCTAACTCT
ATTCACTATAGAAAGTACAGCAAAAACTATTCTTAAACCTACCAAGCCTCCTACTATCATTATGAATAAT
TTTATATACCACAGCCAATTTGTTATGTTAAACCAATTCCACAAACTTGCCCATTTATCTAATTCCAATA
ATTCTTGTTCATTCTTTTCTTGCTGGTTTTGCGATTCTTCAATTAAGGAGTGTATTAAGCTTGTGTAATT
GTTAATTTCTCTGTCCCACTCCATCCAGGTCGTGTGATTCCAAATCTGTTCCAGAGATTTATTACTCCAA
CTAGCATTCCAAGGCACAGCAGTGGTGCAAATGAGTTTTCCAGAGCAACCCCAAATCCCCAGGAGCTGTT
GATCCTTTAGGTATCTTTCCACAGCCAGGATTCTTGCCTGGAGCTGCTTGATGCCCCAGACTGTGAGTTG
CAACAGATGCTGTTGCGCCTCAATAGCCCTCAGCAAATTGTTCTGCTGCTGCACTATACCAGACAATAAT
TGTCTGGCCTGTACCGTCAGCGTCATTGACGCTGCGCCCATAGTGCTTCCTGCTGCTCCCAAGAACCCAA
GGAACAAAGCTCCTATTCCCACTGCTCTTTTTTCTCTCTGCACCACTCTTCTCTTTGCCTTGGTGGGTGC
TACTCCTAATGGTTCAATTTTTACTACTTTATATTTATATAATTCACTTCTCCAATTGTCCCTCATATCT
CCTCCTCCAGGTCTGAAGATCAGCGGCCGGCCGCTTGCTGTGCGGTGGTCTTACTTTTGTTTTGCTCTTC
CTCTATCTTGTCTAAAGCTTCCTTGGTGTCTTTTATCTCTATCCTTTGATGCACACAATAGAGGGTTGCT
ACTGTATTATATAATGATCTAAGTTCTTCTGATCCTGTCTGAAGGGATGGTTGTAGCTGTCCCAGTATTT
GTCTACAGCCTTCTGATGTTTCTAACAGGCCAGGATTAACTGCGAATCGTTCTAGCTCCCTGCTTGCCCA
TACTATATGTTTTAATTTATATTTTTTCTTTCCCCCTGGCCTTAACCGAATTTTTTCCCATCGCGATCTA
ATTCTCCCCCGCTTAATACTGACGCTCTCGCACCCATCTCTCTCCTTCTAGCCTCCGCTAGTCAAAATTT
TTGGCGTACTCACCAGTCGCCGCCCCTCGCCTCTTGCCGTGCGCGCTTCAGCAAGCCGAGTCCTGCGTCG
AGAGAGCTCCTCTGGTTTCCCTTTCGCTTTCAAGTCCCTGTTCGGGCGCCACTGCTAGAGATTTTCCACA
CTGACTAAAAGGGTCTGAGGGATCTCTAGTTACCAGAGTCACACAACAGACGGGCACACACTACTTGAAG
CACTCAAGGCAAGCTTTATTGAGGCTTAAGCAGTGGGTTCCCTAGTTAGCCAGAGAGCTCCCAGGCTCAG
ATCTGGTCTAACCAGAGAGACCCAGTACAGGCAAAAAGCAGCTGCTTATATGCAGGATCTGAGGGCTCGC
CACTCCCCAGTCCCGCCCAGGCCACGCCTCCCTGGAAAGTCCCCAGCGGAAAGTCCCTTGTAGCAAGCTC
GATATCAGCAGTTCTTGAAGTACTCCGGATGCAGCTCTCGGGCCACGTGATGAAATGCTAGGCGGCTGTC
AAACCTCCACTCTAACACTTCTCTCTCCGGGTCATCCATCCCATGCAGGCTCACAGGGTGTAACAAGCTG
GTGTTCTCTCCTTTATTGGCCTCTTCTACCTTATCTGGCTCAACTGGTACTAGCTTGTAGCACCATCCAA
AGGTCAGTGGATATCTGACCCCTGGCCCTGGTGTGTAGTTCTGCTAATCAGGGAAGTAGCCTTGTGTGTG
GTAGATCCACAGATCAAGGATATCTTGTCTTCTTTGGGAGTGAATTAGCCCTTCCAACTACTAAGTTTGT
AGTACATATTTAACAAATACAATTTCTTTAAAATGAAAATAATTCAGAGGAATCACAGGTTTAGAGTAAA
TGAAACCACAGGTAATTGGCAGTGGTAATAGGGTATGGGGTGGGAAGTTTGGGATGATTTTGGTTAGCTT
GAGTTATCCAGTTGATCCAGACATGATAAGATACATTGATGAGTTTGGACAAACCACAACTAGAATGCAG
TGAAAAAAATGCTTTATTTGTGAAATTCGTAATCATGTCATAGCTGTTTCCTGTGTGAAATTGTTATCCG
CTCACAATTCCACACAACATACGAGCCGGAAGCATAAAGTGTAAAGCCTGGGGTGCCTAATGAGTGAGCT
AACTCACATTAATTGCGTTGCGCTCACTGCCCGCTTTCCAGTCGGGAAACCTGTCGTGCCACGGGGAGCT
TTTTGCAAAAGCCTAGGCCTCCAAAAAAGCCTCCTCACTACTTCTGGAATAGCTCAGAGGCCGAGGCGGC
CTCGGCCTCTGCATAAATAAAAAAAATTAGTCAGCCATGAGCTTGCTGCATTAATGAATCGGCCAACGCG
CGGGGAGAGGCGGTTTGCGTATTGGGCGCTCTTCCGCTTCCTCGCTCACTGACTCGCTGCGCTCGGTCGT
TCGGCTGCGGCGAGCGGTATCAGCTCACTCAAAGGCGGTAATACGGTTATCCACAGAATCAGGGGATAAC
GCAGGAAAGAACATGTGAGCAAAAGGCCAGCAAAAGGCCAGGAACCGTAAAAAGGCCGCGTTGCTGGCGT
TTTTCCATAGGCTCCGCCCCCCTGACGAGCATCACAAAAATCGACGCTCAAGTCAGAGGTGGCGAAACCC
GACAGGACTATAAAGATACCAGGCGTTTCCCCCTGGAAGCTCCCTCGTGCGCTCTCCTGTTCCGACCCTG
CCGCTTACCGGATACCTGTCCGCCTTTCTCCCTTCGGGAAGCGTGGCGCTTTCTCATAGCTCACGCTGTA
GGTATCTCAGTTCGGTGTAGGTCGTTCGCTCCAAGCTGGGCTGTGTGCACGAACCCCCCGTTCAGCCCGA
CCGCTGCGCCTTATCCGGTAACTATCGTCTTGAGTCCAACCCGGTAAGACACGACTTATCGCCACTGGCA
GCAGCCACTGGTAACAGGATTAGCAGAGCGAGGTATGTAGGCGGTGCTACAGAGTTCTTGAAGTGGTGGC
CTAACTACGGCTACACTAGAAGAACAGTATTTGGTATCTGCGCTCTGCTGAAGCCAGTTACCTTCGGAAA
AAGAGTTGGTAGCTCTTGATCCGGCAAACAAACCACCGCTGGTAGCGGTGGTTTTTTTGTTTGCAAGCAG
CAGATTACGCGCAGAAAAAAAGGATCTCAAGAAGATCCTTTGATCTTTTCTACGGGGTCTGACGCTCAGT
GGAACGAAAACTCACGTTAAGGGATTTTGGTCATGAGATTATCAAAAAGGATCTTCACCTAGATCCTTTT
AAATTAAAAATGAAGTTTTAAATCAATCTAAAGTATATATGAGTAAACTTGGTCTGACAGTTACCAATGC
TTAATCAGTGAGGCACCTATCTCAGCGATCTGTCTATTTCGTTCATCCATAGTTGCCTGACTCCCCGTCG
TGTAGATAACTACGATACGGGAGGGCTTACCATCTGGCCCCAGTGCTGCAATGATACCGCGAGACCCACG
CTCACCGGCTCCAGATTTATCAGCAATAAACCAGCCAGCCGGAAGGGCCGAGCGCAGAAGTGGTCCTGCA
ACTTTATCCGCCTCCATCCAGTCTATTAATTGTTGCCGGGAAGCTAGAGTAAGTAGTTCGCCAGTTAATA
GTTTGCGCAACGTTGTTGCCATTGCTACAGGCATCGTGGTGTCACGCTCGTCGTTTGGTATGGCTTCATT
CAGCTCCGGTTCCCAACGATCAAGGCGAGTTACATGATCCCCCATGTTGTGCAAAAAAGCGGTTAGCTCC
TTCGGTCCTCCGATCGTTGTCAGAAGTAAGTTGGCCGCAGTGTTATCACTCATGGTTATGGCAGCACTGC
ATAATTCTCTTACTGTCATGCCATCCGTAAGATGCTTTTCTGTGACTGGTGAGTACTCAACCAAGTCATT
CTGAGAATAGTGTATGCGGCGACCGAGTTGCTCTTGCCCGGCGTCAACACGGGATAATACCGCGCCACAT
AGCAGAACTTTAAAAGTGCTCATCATTGGAAAACGTTCTTCGGGGCGAAAACTCTCAAGGATCTTACCGC
TGTTGAGATCCAGTTCGATGTAACCCACTCGTGCACCCAACTGATCTTCAGCATCTTTTACTTTCACCAG
CGTTTCTGGGTGAGCAAAAACAGGAAGGCAAAATGCCGCAAAAAAGGGAATAAGGGCGACACGGAAATGT
TGAATACTCATACTCTTCCTTTTTCAATATTATTGAAGCATTTATCAGGGTTATTGTCTCATGAGCGGAT
ACATATTTGAATGTATTTAGAAAAATAAACAAATAGGGGTTCCGCGCACATTTCCCCGAAAAGTGCCACC
TGACGTCTAAGAAACCATTATTATCATGACATTAACCTATAAAAATAGGCGTATCACGAGGCCCTTTCGT
CTTCAAGAATGATCTAGCCCTTTCCTTAATTAACCCGGGCCTCTCACTCTCTGATATTCATTTCTTTGCA
AGTTATAAATACTGAATAATAAGATGACATGAACTACTACTGCTAGAGATTTTCCACACTGACTAAAAGG
GTCTGAGGGATCTCTAGTTACCAGAGTCACACAACAGACGGGCACACACTACTTGAAGCACTCAAGGCAA
GCTTTATTGAGGCTTAAGCAGTGGGTTCCCTAGTTAGCCAGAGAGCTCCCAGGCTCAGATCTGGTCTAAC
CAGAGAGACCCAGTACAAGCAAAAAGCAGATCTTGTCTTCGTTGGGAGTGAATTAGCCCTTCCAGTCCCC
CCTTTTCTTTTAAAAAGTGGCTAAGATCTACAGCTGCCTTGTAAGTCATTGGTCTTAAAGGATCTCAGGC
GGGGAGGCGGCCCAAAGGGAGATCCGACTCGTCTGAGGGCGAAGGCGAAGACGCGGAAGAGGCCGCAGAG
CCGGCAGCAGGCCGCGGGAAGGAAGGTCCGCTGGATTGAGGGCCGAAGGGACGTAGCAGAAGGACGTCCC
GCGCAGAATCCAGGTGGCAACACAGGCGAGCAGCCAAGGAAAGGACGATGATTTCCCCGACAACACCACG
GAATTGTCAGTGCCCAACAGCCGAGCCCCTGTCCAGCAGCGGGCAAGGCAGGCGGCGATGAGTTCCGCCG
TGGCAATAGGGAGGGGGAAAGCGAAAGTCCCGGAAAGGAGCTGACAGGTGGTGGCAATGCCCCAACCAGT
GGGGGTTGCGTCAGCAAACACAGTGCACACCACGCCACGTTGCCTGACAACGGGCCACAACTCCTCATAA
AGAGACAGCAACCAGGATTTATACAAGGAGGAGAAAATGAAAGCCATACGGGAAGCAATAGCATGATACA
AAGGCATTAAAGCAGCGTATCCACATAGCGTAAAAGGAGCAACATAGTTAAGAATACCAGTCAATCTTTC
ACAAATTTTGTAATCCAGAGGTTGATTAGGATCTATCGCGATAAGCTTGATATCGAATTGGGAGGGACTA
AACAACAACAATTGCATTCATTTTATGTTTCAGGTTCAGGGGGAGGTGTGGGAGGTTTTTTAAAGCAAGT
AAAACCTCTACAAATGTGGTATGGCTGATTATGATCTAGAGTCGCGGCCGCTTTACTTGTACATCAGAAG
AACTCGTCAAGAAGGCGATAGAAGGCGATGCGCTGCGAATCGGGAGCGGCGATACCGTAAAGCACGAGGA
AGCGGTCAGCCCATTCGCCGCCAAGCTCTTCAGCAATATCACGGGTAGCCAACGCTATGTCCTGATAGCG
GTCCGCCACACCCAGCCGGCCACAGTCGATGAATCCAGAAAAGCGGCCATTTTCCACCATGATATTCGGC
AAGCAGGCATCGCCATGGGTCACGACGAGATCCTCGCCGTCGGGCATGCTCGCCTTGAGCCTGGCGAACA
GTTCGGCTGGCGCGAGCCCCTGATGCTCTTCGTCCAGATCATCCTGATCGACAAGACCGGCTTCCATCCG
AGTACGTGCTCGCTCGATGCGATGTTTCGCTTGGTGGTCGAATGGGCAGGTAGCCGGATCAAGCGTATGC
AGCCGCCGCATTGCATCAGCCATGATGGATACTTTCTCGGCAGGAGCAAGGTGAGATGACAGGAGATCCT
GCCCCGGCACTTCGCCCAATAGCAGCCAGTCCCTTCCCGCTTCAGTGACAACGTCGAGCACAGCTGCGCA
AGGAACGCCCGTCGTGGCCAGCCACGATAGCCGCGCTGCCTCGTCTTGCAGTTCATTCAGGGCACCGGAC
AGGTCGGTCTTGACAAAAAGAACCGGGCGCCCCTGCGCTGACAGCCGGAACACGGCGGCATCAGAGCAGC
CGATTGTCTGTTGTGCCCAGTCATAGCCGAATAGCCTCTCCACCCAAGCGGCCGGAGAACCTGCGTGCAA
TCCATCTTGTTCAATCATGGTGGACCGGTAAGCTTATCATCGTGTTTTTCAAAGGAAAACCACGTCCCCG
TGGTTCGGGGGGCCTAGACGTTTTTTTAACCTCGACTAAACACATGTAAAGCATGTGCACCGAGGCCCCA
GATCAGATCCCATACAATGGGGTACCTTCTGGGCATCCTTCAGCCCCTTGTTGAATACGCTTGAGGAGAG
CCATTTGACTCTTTCCACAACTATCCAACTCACAACGTGGCACTGGGGTTGTGCCGCCTTTGCAGGTGTA
TCTTATACACGTGGCTTTTGGCCGCAGAGGCACCTGTCGCCAGGTGGGGGGTTCCGCTGCCTGCAAAGGG
TCGCTACAGACGTTGTTTGTCTTCAAGAAGCTTCCAGAGGAACTGCTTCCTTCACGACATTCAACAGACC
TTGCATTCCTTTGGCGAGAGGGGAAAGACCCCTAGGAATGCTCGTCAAGAAGACAGGGCCAGGTTTCCGG
GCCCTCACATTGCCAAAAGACGGCAATATGGTGGAAAATAACATATAGACAAACGCACACCGGCCTTATT
CCAAGCGGCTTCGGCCAGTAACGTTAGGGGGGGGGGAGGGAGAGGGGGGGGGGGGAGAGGGGCGGAATTC
CTCTAGTGCGGCCGCGGATCCTTACTTAGTTACCCGGGGAGCATGTCAAGGTCAAAATCGTCAAGAGCGT
CAGCAGGCAGCATATCAAGGTCAAAGTCGTCAAGGGCATCGGCTGGGAGCATGTCTAAGTCAAAATCGTC
AAGGGCGTCGGTCGGCCCGCCGCTTTCGCACTTTAGCTGTTTCTCCAGGCCACATATGATTAGTTCCAGG
CCGAAAAGGAAGGCAGGTTCGGCTCCCTGCCGGTCGAACAGCTCAATTGCTTGTCTCAGAAGTGGGGGCA
TAGAATCGGTGGTAGGTGTCTCTCTTTCCTCTTTTGCTACTTGATGCTCCTGTTCCTCCAATACGCAGCC
CAGTGTAAAGTGGCCCACGGCGGACAGAGCGTACAGTGCGTTCTCCAGGGAGAAGCCTTGCTGACACAGG
AACGCGAGCTGATTTTCCAGGGTTTCGTACTGTTTCTCTGTTGGGCGGGTGCCGAGATGCACTTTAGCCC
CGTCGCGATGTGAGAGGAGAGCACAGCGGTATGACTTGGCGTTGTTCCGCAGAAAGTCTTGCCATGACTC
GCCTTCCAGGGGGCAGAAGTGGGTATGATGCCTGTCCAGCATCTCGATTGGCAGGGCATCGAGCAGGGCC
CGCTTGTTCTTCACGTGCCAGTACAGGGTAGGCTGCTCAACTCCCAGCTTTTGAGCGAGTTTCCTTGTCG
TCAGGCCTTCGATACCGACACCATTGAGTAATTCCAGAGCTCCGTTTATGACTTTGCTCTTGTCCAGTCT
AGACATGGTGAATTCGACTGCAGGACCGGTACGGGGTGGAGATCCGAGCTCGGTACCAAGCTTCGTCTAA
CAAAAAAGCCAAAAACGGCCAGAATTTAGCGGACAATTTACTAGTCTAACACTGAAAATTACATATTGAC
CCAAATGATTACATTTCAAAAGGTGCCTAAAAAACTTCACAAAACACACTCGCCAACCCCGAGCGCATAG
TTCAAAACCGGAGCTTCAGCTACTTAAGAAGATAGGTACATAAAACCGACCAAAGAAACTGACGCCTCAC
TTATCCCTCCCCTCACCAGAGGTCCGGCGCCTGTCGATTCAGGAGAGCCTACCCTAGGCCCGAACCCTGC
GTCCTGCGACGGAGAAAAGCCTACCGCACACCTACCGGCAGGTGGCCCCACCCTGCATTATAAGCCAACA
GAACGGGTGACGTCACGACACGACGAGGGCGCGCGCTCCCAAAGGTACGGGTGCACTGCCCAACGGCACC
GCCATAACTGCCGCCCCCGCAACAGACGACAAACCGAGTTCTCCAGTCAGTGACAAACTTCACGTCAGGG
TCCCCAGATGGTGCCCCAGCCCATCTCACCCGAATAAGAGCTTTCCCGCATTAGCGAAGGCCTCAAGACC
TTGGGTTCTTGCCGCCCACCATGCCCCCCACCTTGTTTCAACGACCTCACAGCCCGCCTCACAAGCGTCT
TCCATTCAAGACTCGGGAACAGCCGCCATTTTGCTGCGCTCCCCCCAACCCCCAGTTCAGGGCAACCTTG
CTCGCGGACCCAGACTACAGCCCTTGGCGGTCTCTCCACACGCTTCCGTCCCACCGAGCGGCCCGGCGGC
CACGAAAGCCCCGGCCAGCCCAGCAGCCCGCTACTCACCAAGTGACGATCACAGCGATCCACAAACAAGA
ACCGCGACCCAAATCCCGGCTGCGACGGAACTAGCTGTGCCACACCCGGCGCGTCCTTATATAATCATCG
GCGTTCACCGCCCCACGGAGATCCCTCCGCAGAATCGCCGAGAAGGGACTACTTTTCCTCGCCTGTTCCG
CTCTCTGGAAAGAAAACCAGTGCCCTAGAGTCACCCAAGTCCCGTCCTAAAATGTCCTTCTGCTGATACT
GGGGTTCTAAGGCCGAGTCTTATGAGCAGCGGGCCGCTGTCCTGAGCGTCCGGGCGGAAGGATCAGGACG
CTCGCTGCGCCCTTCGTCTGACGTGGCAGCGCTCGCCGTGAGGAGGGGGGCGCCCGCGGGAGGCGCCAAA
ACCCGGCGCGGAGGCCAGATCTTGGGTGGGTTACTCCAGACTGCCTTGGGAAAAGCGCCTCCCCTACCCG
GTAGAATTTCTAGTTTAATTAATCATTACTAAGCGTAGTCTGGGACGTCGTATGGGTATTCGAACCGCGG
GCCCTCTAGACTCGAGCGGCCGCCACTGTGCTGGATATCAACCACTTTGTACAAGAAAGCTGGGTCTAGA
TATCTCGAGTCAGGTACACGGCTTTTCCATGCTTGGCCTTGTGAGTGAGAGTCGGTGACAAATCTCGTTG
CACTCGACGTGTTGATTGTTGAAGAAATAGAAGATGCCCCTTTTACCGAAGTTAGTGGTAAAGACCTTTT
GGTCCACTGAATGGATTTGTGGGTCGGTCAAATAAATCAGGCCCTTACCGTTTCCAGTCACCCATCCCTG
CAGGTCTACGACGACGTCCCTGTGGTTGCTGAATTCGTATGAGAAGTGCCCGTATGCGAGCCCGTACTCA
GTTGCCTTATACTCCGTCTTAACGACCTTAGTATTGTTGGAAAGCTTGACGAACTCGCCGAGGATATATG
GTTCAACGCTAATGCAACCTTTAATGGTTTTATCTTCCAGTATGAGCAGGATCGTAGACGGTATATAAAA
GATTTGAGTTGGTATATTCTGCTCGTACAGCCTTTTATTGAACTCAGTGGCGTAATGTTGGGCAGTCATT
TGCCTTTCAACGTCCGTAAAATGATGCCAAAGGCCTTTCTGTTCTTTGTAATCCTTACCTACGTATCGTC
CGAGTATCTCCTCTTGGTGCAGGTGGTGCACCCAGAAGGCGTTTCGCTGTCGACCCTTCTTCTTGACGGT
GAGATAATCGCCCAGGTACACGATGGTCTCTTGAGCTGTCCACAACTCGCTCTTCTTGGAGTACTTCAGA
AGCAGGGCGCTGTGAGCGCGATGCAGCTGGGACGGTTTGAATACACCTGTGTTTTCGAGCCTTTGGAAAA
GCCAGTCGTGGCGGACGCCGGCCAGAAGTTTCTCGAAATCGTCGGGCTGCAGTGTTCGTGCTTCGAGAAT
TTCCTTTCGCATTTTACCAGGCAGAGAGACCCAGCTGCTGCCTGAAGAGTTGAGGTAACTCCATGGAGAA
TCGCCTTCTGAGGACCCGCTACTGAACGCTGGGGACTTCAACCACCAGACAGAGCTAGAGGAACTATTTT
GACTACAATTCAACATATTGCCTGGTTGGTTGCCCTCTTCGGTTGTTGTACAATCTTCTGAAAGCACGGG
GAAAAGTATATTCCCTGACACTGAACTGTTTGGTGTTTCAGCTCTTTGTCCTGGGGGTTGCCTGAGTATA
CATAATCGGTGACTACCATGGCCGTTGGTACAAGGCACGTCCATAGAATCCAGCAACTGTCCTTCTTCGT
CAACGGTAGAAGCGTCGGGATCAATCCCTTGTTCGGCTACGGGCCCGCCGCTCTTGCGTGAATCGGGGTT
CTGGACGGGCCAGTTTGGAGTAAAGCTTGAGCAAGGGAGCATGCTGATATTCCCGAGGGAGTTATGCAAA
ACACGATGGAAATCCAATGGGGCGTCCTCGGTGGACTCAGCAGTCTCGCCCTCAGGATCCACCCAACTCG
GTGAGGCCTTGAACGTTGGCCCAGCTCCCCTCTCAGAGATCTCCTCGCCTTGTTCCTTGCCTTGCCGATC
CTTCACGTCACAATTAGTCTCGGGGAATTCCACGATGATCTCGAATGCCTCTTCCTTCTGCACGCTGGGG
TGCGTACCCATGTTCTTAGGGCGGCCGGAGTCGGAGCTCCATGATGCTGACCTGTAACTTGGCCTAGAAT
GTGCGCTGGTGTTCCGAGGGCCCATGTTCCTTACCTCTTGAATGCCCTCGGGCGCGCCCTCAAGCAGGCC
AGCTCCGGGCGCCAGAAAGATACCAGGCGTGTTGTGGGGACTAAAAGGAGTAAGCGGCATTTGCTGTTGA
GGTTGGTTCTGGCTCGGTTCCAGGTTATCGTTATTTGGCTCTTGCAAGCTCAGGTCGTGCAGTTGGGAGT
GAAGACTGTGCATGGCCCGCCCTTCCCGATCGTTTTCCAGTTCTTCGCTCAGAGCGGTAGAGCATTGTGT
ATCAACGAGGTGCTCCTTCCCTGGTTCCTTCCTCGCGGATCTATCATCCACATGGTAGTTTACCTCTTCC
CAGGACGCGCTGCTTGAGAAGCCACTCAGATTAGACCACGCGGATGATGTTTGGGACCCAGAAAGGGATT
TATTAAACACGGCCCCTTCTCCGTTAGAATAATCTGAGGGTTCTGTTTCTGTTTCGACGTCCTGGTCCAG
GCTCACGCGGAAGGCGTCGCTGTGTGTCCAATTCCGTCTGCCACCTCTCCGCAGCTCTCTTTGCACGTTC
TTTCCCATCAGAGAGCTGCTGATCCCGGTATCGCGCTGGCAGTGGGGTTTCTCCTGGGTTGTGCTGACGG
TGTCGATATTCTTAATCTCAGTCTTCAGTGCGGTTATACAAACACCGGTCTTGGCGTCCTTTTGCTCGTT
CTTATTATTGCCGCAGTCGCTCTCGAACACCTCGCAGACACTGGTGTGATGTTGAGAGTAAGTATCGAGA
ATCTTCTGAAAGTCTCCCTGGCCGTGAAGAATCA
